Addgene plasmid #138749: pPD005 pcDNA Golden Gate
Purpose: (Empty Backbone) Vector used to express most COMET components, modified from pcDNA3.1/HygroR(+) for BsaI/BpiI Golden Gate compatibility and to lack HygroR.
Depositing lab: Joshua Leonard. Depositing organization: Northwestern University. Publication: The COMET toolkit for composing customizable genetic programs in mammalian cells. Donahue PS, Draut JW, Muldoon JJ, Edelstein HI, Bagheri N, Leonard JN. Nat Commun. 2020 Feb 7;11(1):779. doi: 10.1038/s41467-019-14147-5. PubMed 32034124.
Backbone
  Vector backbone: pPD005 pcDNA Golden Gate
  Vector type: Mammalian Expression, Synthetic Biology
Growth in bacteria
  Bacterial resistance: Ampicillin, 100 μg/mL
  Growth temperature: 37°C
  Growth strain: DH5alpha
  Copy number: High Copy
Gene/Insert
  Gene/Insert name: None
Terms and licenses: Academic/Nonprofit Terms; Industry Terms: Not Available to Industry
Depositor comments: Compatible with BsaI/BpiI Golden Gate system. Deliberately modified from pcDNA3.1/HygroR(+) in the following ways: SV40 Promoter deleted (but SV40 origin retained), HygroR gene deleted, BsaI site in AmpR mutated, BpiI site in BGH PolyA tail mutated. Leonard Lab plasmid reference number: L1267
How to cite: pPD005 pcDNA Golden Gate was a gift from Joshua Leonard (Addgene plasmid # 138749 ; http://n2t.net/addgene:138749 ; RRID:Addgene_138749)
