[The description below was written by a language model from this plasmid's Addgene catalogue record and pLannotate feature annotations shown in this document.]
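Description:
pPD005 pcDNA Golden Gate is an empty mammalian expression backbone derived from pcDNA3.1/HygroR(+). It was re-engineered so that inserts can be assembled into it by BsaI/BpiI Golden Gate cloning, and it serves as the vector for expressing most components of the COMET toolkit for building genetic programs in mammalian cells. It carries no insert. In E. coli it is maintained at high copy from a ColE1/pUC-type origin and selected with ampicillin through the bla gene and its promoter. An f1 phage origin is also present.

The expression cassette consists of the human CMV immediate-early enhancer and promoter, followed by a T7 promoter, a short cloning region, and the bovine growth hormone polyadenylation signal. A coding sequence placed between promoter and terminator is therefore transcribed constitutively in transfected mammalian cells. To make the type IIS enzymes usable, the depositor mutated the internal BsaI site in AmpR and the BpiI site in the bGH poly(A) region. The hygromycin resistance gene was deleted, so the plasmid has no mammalian selection marker and suits transient transfection.

The depositor also states that the SV40 promoter was deleted while the SV40 origin was retained. The automated annotation of the 4,392 nt sequence still labels a segment as SV40 early promoter, which may reflect the retained origin region that overlaps it. This segment is followed by an SV40 poly(A) signal. Several small annotated fragments (ble, lacI, lac promoter/operator, a bom fragment, a truncated HIV-1 LTR match and short SV40 promoter pieces) appear to be backbone remnants or partial homology hits rather than functional elements.
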