Features (pLannotate 1.2.2; 19 found; start..end, strand, type, name):
     28..80      -  misc_feature   bom (fragment): basis of mobility region from pBR322
    235..614     +  enhancer       CMV enhancer: human cytomegalovirus immediate early enhancer
    615..818     +  promoter       CMV promoter: human cytomegalovirus (CMV) immediate early promoter
    814..847     +  LTR            5' LTR (truncated) (fragment): truncated 5' long terminal repeat (LTR) from HIV-1
    863..881     +  promoter       T7 promoter: promoter for bacteriophage T7 RNA polymerase
   1028..1139    +  polyA_signal   bGH poly(A) signal: bovine growth hormone polyadenylation signal
   1256..1277    +  promoter       SV40 promoter (fragment): SV40 enhancer and early promoter
   1298..1726    +  rep_origin     f1 ori (sequence partly withheld): f1 bacteriophage origin of replication; arrow indicates direction of (+) strand synthesis
   1731..1753    +  promoter       SV40 promoter (fragment): SV40 enhancer and early promoter
   1754..1945    +  promoter       SV40 promoter: SV40 early promoter
   1972..2070    +  CDS            ble (fragment): BLE_KLEPN - Experimental evidence at protein level: Swiss-Prot protein existence level 1. Binding protein with a strong affinity to the bleomycin family of antibiotics. Binds to CL990; an antimitotic-antibiotic compound. From Klebsiella pneumoniae.
   2065..2186    +  polyA_signal   SV40 poly(A) signal: SV40 polyadenylation signal
   2259..2275    -  protein_bind   lac operator: The lac repressor binds to the lac operator to inhibit transcription in E. coli. This inhibition can be relieved by adding lactose or isopropyl-β-D-thiogalactopyranoside (IPTG). lac repressor encoded by lacI
   2283..2313    -  promoter       lac promoter: promoter for the E. coli lac operon
   2328..2349    -  protein_bind   CAP binding site: CAP binding activates transcription in the presence of cAMP. E. coli catabolite activator protein
   2362..2454    -  CDS            lacI (fragment): lac repressor; lacI; The lac repressor binds to the lac operator to inhibit transcription in E. coli. This inhibition can be relieved by adding lactose or isopropyl-β-D-thiogalactopyranoside (IPTG).
   2637..3225    -  rep_origin     ori: high-copy-number ColE1/pMB1/pBR322/pUC origin of replication
   3396..4256    -  CDS            AmpR: β-lactamase; bla; confers resistance to ampicillin, carbenicillin, and related antibiotics
   4257..4361    -  promoter       AmpR promoter: bla
>Addgene plasmid #138749 | pPD005 pcDNA Golden Gate | addgene full sequence | sequence record 320108 | Addgene NGS Result
GACGGATCGGGAGATCTCCCGATCCCCTATGGTGCACTCTCAGTACAATCTGCTCTGATGCCGCATAGTT
AAGCCAGTATCTGCTCCCTGCTTGTGTGTTGGAGGTCGCTGAGTAGTGCGCGAGCAAAATTTAAGCTACA
ACAAGGCAAGGCTTGACCGACAATTGCATGAAGAATCTGCTTAGGGTTAGGCGTTTTGCGCTGCTTCGCG
ATGTACGGGCCAGATATACGCGTTGACATTGATTATTGACTAGTTATTAATAGTAATCAATTACGGGGTC
ATTAGTTCATAGCCCATATATGGAGTTCCGCGTTACATAACTTACGGTAAATGGCCCGCCTGGCTGACCG
CCCAACGACCCCCGCCCATTGACGTCAATAATGACGTATGTTCCCATAGTAACGCCAATAGGGACTTTCC
ATTGACGTCAATGGGTGGAGTATTTACGGTAAACTGCCCACTTGGCAGTACATCAAGTGTATCATATGCC
AAGTACGCCCCCTATTGACGTCAATGACGGTAAATGGCCCGCCTGGCATTATGCCCAGTACATGACCTTA
TGGGACTTTCCTACTTGGCAGTACATCTACGTATTAGTCATCGCTATTACCATGGTGATGCGGTTTTGGC
AGTACATCAATGGGCGTGGATAGCGGTTTGACTCACGGGGATTTCCAAGTCTCCACCCCATTGACGTCAA
TGGGAGTTTGTTTTGGCACCAAAATCAACGGGACTTTCCAAAATGTCGTAACAACTCCGCCCCATTGACG
CAAATGGGCGGTAGGCGTGTACGGTGGGAGGTCTATATAAGCAGAGCTCTCTGGCTAACTAGAGAACCCA
CTGCTTACTGGCTTATCGAAATTAATACGACTCACTATAGGGAGTCCCAAGCTGGCTAGCGTTTAAACTT
AAGCTTGGTACCGAGCTCGGATCCACTAGTCCAGTGTGGTGGAATTCTGCAGATATCCAGCACAGTGGCG
GCCGCTCGAGTCTAGAGGGCCCGTTTAAACCCGCTGATCAGCCTCGACTGTGCCTTCTAGTTGCCAGCCA
TCTGTTGTTTGCCCCTCCCCCGTGCCTTCCTTGACCCTGGAAGGTGCCACTCCCACTGTCCTTTCCTAAT
AAAATGAGGAAATTGCATCGCATTGTCTGAGTAGGTGTCATTCTATTCTGGGGGGTGGGGTGGGGCAGGA
CAGCAAGGGGGAGGATTGGGAAGTCAATAGCAGGCATGCTGGGGATGCGGTGGGCTCTATGGCTTCTGAG
GCGGAAAGAACCAGCTGGGGCTCTAGGGGGTATCCCC
[124 nt withheld, positions 1298-1421]
C
[91 nt withheld, positions 1423-1513]
A
[49 nt withheld, positions 1515-1563]
CCTTTGACGTTGGAGTCCACGTTCTTT
[37 nt withheld, positions 1591-1627]
ACCCTATCTCGGTCTATTCTTTTGATTTATAAGGGATTTTGCCGATTTCGGCCTATTGGTTAAAAAATGA
GCTGATTTAACAAAAATTTAACGCGAATTAATTCTGTGGAATGTGTGTCAGTTAGGCTCAATTAGTCAGC
AACCATAGTCCCGCCCCTAACTCCGCCCATCCCGCCCCTAACTCCGCCCAGTTCCGCCCATTCTCCGCCC
CATGGCTGACTAATTTTTTTTATTTATGCAGAGGCCGAGGCCGCCTCTGCCTCTGAGCTATTCCAGAAGT
AGTGAGGAGGCTTTTTTGGAGGCCTAGGCTTTTGCAAAAAGCTCCCGGGAGCTTGTATATCCATTTTCGG
AGGTTGGGCTTCGGAATCGTTTTCCGGGACGCCGGCTGGATGATCCTCCAGCGCGGGGATCTCATGCTGG
AGTTCTTCGCCCACCCCAACTTGTTTATTGCAGCTTATAATGGTTACAAATAAAGCAATAGCATCACAAA
TTTCACAAATAAAGCATTTTTTTCACTGCATTCTAGTTGTGGTTTGTCCAAACTCATCAATGTATCTTAT
CATGTCTGTATACCGTCGACCTCTAGCTAGAGCTTGGCGTAATCATGGTCATAGCTGTTTCCTGTGTGAA
ATTGTTATCCGCTCACAATTCCACACAACATACGAGCCGGAAGCATAAAGTGTAAAGCCTGGGGTGCCTA
ATGAGTGAGCTAACTCACATTAATTGCGTTGCGCTCACTGCCCGCTTTCCAGTCGGGAAACCTGTCGTGC
CAGCTGCATTAATGAATCGGCCAACGCGCGGGGAGAGGCGGTTTGCGTATTGGGCGCTCTTCCGCTTCCT
CGCTCACTGACTCGCTGCGCTCGGTCGTTCGGCTGCGGCGAGCGGTATCAGCTCACTCAAAGGCGGTAAT
ACGGTTATCCACAGAATCAGGGGATAACGCAGGAAAGAACATGTGAGCAAAAGGCCAGCAAAAGGCCAGG
AACCGTAAAAAGGCCGCGTTGCTGGCGTTTTTCCATAGGCTCCGCCCCCCTGACGAGCATCACAAAAATC
GACGCTCAAGTCAGAGGTGGCGAAACCCGACAGGACTATAAAGATACCAGGCGTTTCCCCCTGGAAGCTC
CCTCGTGCGCTCTCCTGTTCCGACCCTGCCGCTTACCGGATACCTGTCCGCCTTTCTCCCTTCGGGAAGC
GTGGCGCTTTCTCATAGCTCACGCTGTAGGTATCTCAGTTCGGTGTAGGTCGTTCGCTCCAAGCTGGGCT
GTGTGCACGAACCCCCCGTTCAGCCCGACCGCTGCGCCTTATCCGGTAACTATCGTCTTGAGTCCAACCC
GGTAAGACACGACTTATCGCCACTGGCAGCAGCCACTGGTAACAGGATTAGCAGAGCGAGGTATGTAGGC
GGTGCTACAGAGTTCTTGAAGTGGTGGCCTAACTACGGCTACACTAGAAGAACAGTATTTGGTATCTGCG
CTCTGCTGAAGCCAGTTACCTTCGGAAAAAGAGTTGGTAGCTCTTGATCCGGCAAACAAACCACCGCTGG
TAGCGGTGGTTTTTTTGTTTGCAAGCAGCAGATTACGCGCAGAAAAAAAGGATCTCAAGAAGATCCTTTG
ATCTTTTCTACGGGGTCTGACGCTCAGTGGAACGAAAACTCACGTTAAGGGATTTTGGTCATGAGATTAT
CAAAAAGGATCTTCACCTAGATCCTTTTAAATTAAAAATGAAGTTTTAAATCAATCTAAAGTATATATGA
GTAAACTTGGTCTGACAGTTACCAATGCTTAATCAGTGAGGCACCTATCTCAGCGATCTGTCTATTTCGT
TCATCCATAGTTGCCTGACTCCCCGTCGTGTAGATAACTACGATACGGGAGGGCTTACCATCTGGCCCCA
GTGCTGCAATGATACCGCGAGATCCACGCTCACCGGCTCCAGATTTATCAGCAATAAACCAGCCAGCCGG
AAGGGCCGAGCGCAGAAGTGGTCCTGCAACTTTATCCGCCTCCATCCAGTCTATTAATTGTTGCCGGGAA
GCTAGAGTAAGTAGTTCGCCAGTTAATAGTTTGCGCAACGTTGTTGCCATTGCTACAGGCATCGTGGTGT
CACGCTCGTCGTTTGGTATGGCTTCATTCAGCTCCGGTTCCCAACGATCAAGGCGAGTTACATGATCCCC
CATGTTGTGCAAAAAAGCGGTTAGCTCCTTCGGTCCTCCGATCGTTGTCAGAAGTAAGTTGGCCGCAGTG
TTATCACTCATGGTTATGGCAGCACTGCATAATTCTCTTACTGTCATGCCATCCGTAAGATGCTTTTCTG
TGACTGGTGAGTACTCAACCAAGTCATTCTGAGAATAGTGTATGCGGCGACCGAGTTGCTCTTGCCCGGC
GTCAATACGGGATAATACCGCGCCACATAGCAGAACTTTAAAAGTGCTCATCATTGGAAAACGTTCTTCG
GGGCGAAAACTCTCAAGGATCTTACCGCTGTTGAGATCCAGTTCGATGTAACCCACTCGTGCACCCAACT
GATCTTCAGCATCTTTTACTTTCACCAGCGTTTCTGGGTGAGCAAAAACAGGAAGGCAAAATGCCGCAAA
AAAGGGAATAAGGGCGACACGGAAATGTTGAATACTCATACTCTTCCTTTTTCAATATTATTGAAGCATT
TATCAGGGTTATTGTCTCATGAGCGGATACATATTTGAATGTATTTAGAAAAATAAACAAATAGGGGTTC
CGCGCACATTTCCCCGAAAAGTGCCACCTGACGTC
